LOCUS       Exported 2415 bp ds-DNA circular SYN 13-MAY-2021
DEFINITION  Alpha level R6K_ origin GB Cloning vector, Conditionally replicative
            ori, requires pir gene expression requires EC100D or EC100D116
            bacterial strain (DH10B derived) uses blue-white screening.
ACCESSION   .
VERSION     .
KEYWORDS    pR6Kg-Alpha1
SOURCE      synthetic DNA construct
  ORGANISM  synthetic DNA construct
REFERENCE   1 (bases 1 to 2415)
  TITLE     Multiplexed drug-based selection and counterselection genetic
            manipulations in Drosophila
REFERENCE   2 (bases 1 to 2415)
  AUTHORS   .
  TITLE     Direct Submission
  JOURNAL   Exported May 13, 2021 from SnapGene Server 1.1.58
            http://www.snapgene.com
FEATURES             Location/Qualifiers
     source          1..2415
                     /organism="synthetic DNA construct"
                     /mol_type="other DNA"
     terminator      15..42
                     /label=rrnB T2 terminator
                     /note="transcription terminator T2 from the E. coli rrnB
                     gene"
     primer_bind     183..200
                     /label=M13 Forward
                     /note="In lacZ gene. Also called M13-F20 or M13 (-21)
                     Forward"
     primer_bind     184..200
                     /label=M13 fwd
                     /note="common sequencing primer, one of multiple similar
                     variants"
     primer_bind     207..226
                     /label=T7
                     /note="T7 promoter, forward primer"
     promoter        207..225
                     /label=T7 promoter
                     /note="promoter for bacteriophage T7 RNA polymerase"
     promoter        274..321
                     /label=EM7 promoter
                     /note="synthetic bacterial promoter "
     primer_bind     complement(702..721)
                     /label=pRS-marker
                     /note="pRS vectors, use to sequence yeast selectable
                     marker"
     promoter        complement(772..790)
                     /label=SP6 promoter
                     /note="promoter for bacteriophage SP6 RNA polymerase"
     primer_bind     complement(773..790)
                     /label=SP6
                     /note="SP6 promoter, forward primer"
     primer_bind     complement(808..824)
                     /label=M13 rev
                     /note="common sequencing primer, one of multiple similar
                     variants"
     primer_bind     complement(808..824)
                     /label=M13 Reverse
                     /note="In lacZ gene. Also called M13-rev"
     terminator      895..967
                     /label=rrnB T1 terminator
                     /note="transcription terminator T1 from the E. coli rrnB
                     gene"
     rep_origin      1023..1379
                     /label=R6K gamma ori
                     /note="gamma replication origin from E. coli plasmid R6K;
                     requires the R6K initiator protein pi for replication"
     CDS             complement(1493..2308)
                     /codon_start=1
                     /gene="aph(3')-Ia"
                     /product="aminoglycoside phosphotransferase"
                     /label=KanR
                     /note="confers resistance to kanamycin in bacteria or G418
                     (Geneticin(R)) in eukaryotes"
                     /translation="MSHIQRETSCSRPRLNSNMDADLYGYKWARDNVGQSGATIYRLYG
                     KPDAPELFLKHGKGSVANDVTDEMVRLNWLTEFMPLPTIKHFIRTPDDAWLLTTAIPGK
                     TAFQVLEEYPDSGENIVDALAVFLRRLHSIPVCNCPFNSDRVFRLAQAQSRMNNGLVDA
                     SDFDDERNGWPVEQVWKEMHKLLPFSPDSVVTHGDFSLDNLIFDEGKLIGCIDVGRVGI
                     ADRYQDLAILWNCLGEFSPSLQKRLFQKYGIDNPDMNKLQFHLMLDEFF"
     primer_bind     2216..2235
                     /label=Kan-R
                     /note="Kanamycin resistance gene, reverse primer"
     promoter        complement(2309..2411)
                     /label=cat promoter
                     /note="promoter of the E. coli cat gene encoding
                     chloramphenicol acetyltransferase"
ORIGIN
        1 attgtagaaa cgcaaaaagg ccatccgtca ggatggcctt ctgcttaatt tgatgcctgg
       61 cagtttatgg cgggcgtcct gcccgccacc ctttcagcca aaaaacttaa gaccgccggt
      121 cttgtccact accttgcagt aatgcggtgg acaggatcgg cggttttctt ttctcttctc
      181 aatgtaaaac gacggccagt gaattgtaat acgactcact atagggttcg aattctatcg
      241 gtaagcacaa atcgtctcag gagagagacc cctgttgaca attaatcatc ggcatagtat
      301 atcggcatag tataatacga caaggtgagg aactaaaccc aggaggcaga gatcatgacc
      361 atgattacgc caagctatct gggcgatact atcgaatact ctagcttgca tgcgtgcagg
      421 tcgactctag aagatccccg ggtaccgagc tctaattcgc cgtacagcga gtcttactac
      481 aattctctgg cggtggtctt gcaacgtcgt gactgggaaa accctggcgt tacccaactt
      541 aatcgccttg cagcacatcc ccctttcgcc agctggcgta atagcgaaga ggcccgcacc
      601 gatcgccctt cccaacagtt gcgcagcctg aatggcgaat gacgcctgat gcggtatttt
      661 ctccttacgt tactgtgcgg tatttcacac gtgcacctca gtacaatctg ctctgatgcc
      721 gcatagggtc tctcgctgtc atgagacgaa ttctgacttg tattccgcgg ttctatagtg
      781 tcacctaaat agcttggcgt aatttaggtc atagctgttt cctgtcggac caaaacgaaa
      841 aaaggccccc ctttcgggag gcctcttttc tggaatttgg taccgagcag gcatcaaata
      901 aaacgaaagg ctcagtcgaa agactgggcc tttcgtttta tctgttgttt gtcggttgaa
      961 cgctctctga cgtaccgcgg ccgcgtagag gatctgttga tcagcagttc aacctgttga
     1021 tagtacgtac taagctctca tgtttcacgt actaagctct catgtttaac gtactaagct
     1081 ctcatgttta acgaactaaa ccctcatggc taacgtacta agctctcatg gctaacgtac
     1141 taagctctca tgtttcacgt actaagctct catgtttgaa caataaaatt aatataaatc
     1201 agcaacttaa atagcctcta aggttttaag ttttataaga aaaaaaagaa tatataaggc
     1261 ttttaaagct tttaaggttt aacggttgtg gacaacaagc cagggatgta acgcactgag
     1321 aagcccttag agcctctcaa agcaattttg agtgacacag gaacacttaa cggctgacat
     1381 gtgatcatgt ttgacagctt atcatcgaat ttctgccatt catccgctta ttatcactta
     1441 ttcaggcgta gcaaccaggc gtttaagggc accaataact gccttaaaaa aattagaaaa
     1501 actcatcgag catcaaatga aactgcaatt tattcatatc aggattatca ataccatatt
     1561 tttgaaaaag ccgtttctgt aatgaaggag aaaactcacc gaggcagttc cataggatgg
     1621 caagatcctg gtatcggtct gcgattccga ctcgtccaac atcaatacaa cctatcaatt
     1681 tcccctcgtc aaaaataagg ttatcaagtg agaaatcacc atgagtgact actgaatccg
     1741 gtgagaatgg caaaagtttg tgcatttctt tccagacttg ttcaacaggc cagccattac
     1801 gctcgtcatc aaaatcactc gcatcaacca aaccgttatt cattcgtgat tgcgcctgag
     1861 cgagtcgaaa tacgcggtcg ctgttaaaag gacaattaca aacaggaatc gaatgcaacc
     1921 ggcgcaggaa cactgccagc gcatcaacaa tgttttcacc tgaatcagga tattcttcta
     1981 atacctggaa tgctgttttc cctgggatcg cagtggtgag taaccacgca tcatcaggag
     2041 tacggataaa atgcttgatg gtcggaagag gcataaattc cgtcagccag tttagtctga
     2101 ccatctcatc tgtaacatca ttggcaacgc tacctttgcc atgtttcaga aacaactctg
     2161 gcgcatcggg cttcccatac aatcggtaga ttgtcgcacc tgattgcccg acattatcgc
     2221 gagcccattt atacccatat aaatcagcat ccatgttgga atttaatcgc ggccttgagc
     2281 aagacgtttc ccgttgaata tggctcattt tagcttcctt agctcctgaa aatctcgata
     2341 actcaaaaaa tacgcccggt agtgatctta tttcattatg gtgaaagttg gaacctctta
     2401 cgtgccgatc ataac
//
