[The description below was written by a language model from this plasmid's Addgene catalogue record and the feature table of its GenBank file.]
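Description:
pR6Kg-Alpha1 is an empty alpha-level destination vector for GoldenBraid (GB) modular DNA assembly, built on the small synthetic pR6Kg backbone and catalogued as a synthetic biology tool. The held sequence record is a 2,415 bp circular construct, slightly larger than the 1,941 bp listed for the backbone alone; the difference presumably reflects the cloning/screening cassette. Its defining feature is the R6K gamma origin of replication, which is conditional: it fires only when the R6K initiator protein pi, encoded by pir, is supplied in trans by the host. The plasmid must therefore be maintained in pir-expressing E. coli such as the DH10B-derived EC100D pir or pir-116 strains, in which it is recorded as high copy, and it will not persist in ordinary cloning strains. Selection is by kanamycin, through an aph(3')-Ia aminoglycoside phosphotransferase gene annotated as being driven by a cat promoter.

No insert is present. The cloning region lies between the rrnB T2 and T1 transcription terminators, which insulate it from the rest of the backbone, and it is flanked by M13 forward/reverse primer sites and by T7 and SP6 promoters that serve for sequencing. Inside this region is an EM7 synthetic bacterial promoter. The record states that the vector uses blue-white screening, so the EM7-driven segment is most likely a lacZ-alpha-type reporter that is displaced on successful assembly, although no such coding sequence, and no Type IIS assembly sites, are annotated in the feature table. The vector was deposited with work on multiplexed drug-based selection and counterselection in Drosophila, where it serves as the "Alpha1" position recipient for assembling transcriptional units.
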