Addgene plasmid #165862: pR6Kg-Alpha1
Purpose: (Empty Backbone) Alpha level R6K_ origin GB Cloning vector, Conditionally replicative ori, requires pir gene expression requires EC100D or EC100D116 bacterial strain (DH10B derived) uses blue-white screening
Depositing lab: Koen Venken. Depositing organization: Baylor College of Medicine. Publication: Multiplexed drug-based selection and counterselection genetic manipulations in Drosophila. Matinyan N, Karkhanis MS, Gonzalez Y, Jain A, Saltzman A, Malovannaya A, Sarrion-Perdigones A, Dierick HA, Venken KJT. Cell Rep. 2021 Sep 14;36(11):109700. doi: 10.1016/j.celrep.2021.109700. PubMed 34525356.
Backbone
  Vector backbone: pR6Kg
  Backbone size (bp): 1941
  Vector type: Synthetic Biology
Growth in bacteria
  Bacterial resistance: Kanamycin, 50 μg/mL
  Growth temperature: 37°C
  Growth strain: EC100Dpir116
  Copy number: High Copy
Gene/Insert
  Gene/Insert name: None
Terms and licenses: Academic/Nonprofit Terms; Industry Terms: Not Available to Industry
Depositor comments: Alpha1
How to cite: pR6Kg-Alpha1 was a gift from Koen Venken (Addgene plasmid # 165862 ; http://n2t.net/addgene:165862 ; RRID:Addgene_165862)
